>Addgene plasmid #122280 | pLenti-TK-Firefly-cjMGA | depositor full sequence | sequence record 233431 | pLenti-TK-Firefly-cjMGA sequence 9573 bps
CAGGTGGCACTTTTCGGGGAAATGTGCGCGGAACCCCTATTTGTTTATTTTTCTAAATACATTCAAATAT
GTATCCGCTCATGAGACAATAACCCTGATAAATGCTTCAATAATATTGAAAAAGGAAGAGTATGAGTATT
CAACATTTCCGTGTCGCCCTTATTCCCTTTTTTGCGGCATTTTGCCTTCCTGTTTTTGCTCACCCAGAAA
CGCTGGTGAAAGTAAAAGATGCTGAAGATCAGTTGGGTGCACGAGTGGGTTACATCGAACTGGATCTCAA
CAGCGGTAAGATCCTTGAGAGTTTTCGCCCCGAAGAACGTTTTCCAATGATGAGCACTTTTAAAGTTCTG
CTATGTGGCGCGGTATTATCCCGTATTGACGCCGGGCAAGAGCAACTCGGTCGCCGCATACACTATTCTC
AGAATGACTTGGTTGAGTACTCACCAGTCACAGAAAAGCATCTTACGGATGGCATGACAGTAAGAGAATT
ATGCAGTGCTGCCATAACCATGAGTGATAACACTGCGGCCAACTTACTTCTGACAACGATCGGAGGACCG
AAGGAGCTAACCGCTTTTTTGCACAACATGGGGGATCATGTAACTCGCCTTGATCGTTGGGAACCGGAGC
TGAATGAAGCCATACCAAACGACGAGCGTGACACCACGATGCCTGTAGCAATGGCAACAACGTTGCGCAA
ACTATTAACTGGCGAACTACTTACTCTAGCTTCCCGGCAACAATTAATAGACTGGATGGAGGCGGATAAA
GTTGCAGGACCACTTCTGCGCTCGGCCCTTCCGGCTGGCTGGTTTATTGCTGATAAATCTGGAGCCGGTG
AGCGTGGGTCTCGCGGTATCATTGCAGCACTGGGGCCAGATGGTAAGCCCTCCCGTATCGTAGTTATCTA
CACGACGGGGAGTCAGGCAACTATGGATGAACGAAATAGACAGATCGCTGAGATAGGTGCCTCACTGATT
AAGCATTGGTAACTGTCAGACCAAGTTTACTCATATATACTTTAGATTGATTTAAAACTTCATTTTTAAT
TTAAAAGGATCTAGGTGAAGATCCTTTTTGATAATCTCATGACCAAAATCCCTTAACGTGAGTTTTCGTT
CCACTGAGCGTCAGACCCCGTAGAAAAGATCAAAGGATCTTCTTGAGATCCTTTTTTTCTGCGCGTAATC
TGCTGCTTGCAAACAAAAAAACCACCGCTACCAGCGGTGGTTTGTTTGCCGGATCAAGAGCTACCAACTC
TTTTTCCGAAGGTAACTGGCTTCAGCAGAGCGCAGATACCAAATACTGTCCTTCTAGTGTAGCCGTAGTT
AGGCCACCACTTCAAGAACTCTGTAGCACCGCCTACATACCTCGCTCTGCTAATCCTGTTACCAGTGGCT
GCTGCCAGTGGCGATAAGTCGTGTCTTACCGGGTTGGACTCAAGACGATAGTTACCGGATAAGGCGCAGC
GGTCGGGCTGAACGGGGGGTTCGTGCACACAGCCCAGCTTGGAGCGAACGACCTACACCGAACTGAGATA
CCTACAGCGTGAGCTATGAGAAAGCGCCACGCTTCCCGAAGGGAGAAAGGCGGACAGGTATCCGGTAAGC
GGCAGGGTCGGAACAGGAGAGCGCACGAGGGAGCTTCCAGGGGGAAACGCCTGGTATCTTTATAGTCCTG
TCGGGTTTCGCCACCTCTGACTTGAGCGTCGATTTTTGTGATGCTCGTCAGGGGGGCGGAGCCTATGGAA
AAACGCCAGCAACGCGGCCTTTTTACGGTTCCTGGCCTTTTGCTGGCCTTTTGCTCACATGTTCTTTCCT
GCGTTATCCCCTGATTCTGTGGATAACCGTATTACCGCCTTTGAGTGAGCTGATACCGCTCGCCGCAGCC
GAACGACCGAGCGCAGCGAGTCAGTGAGCGAGGAAGCGGAAGAGCGCCCAATACGCAAACCGCCTCTCCC
CGCGCGTTGGCCGATTCATTAATGCAGCTGGCACGACAGGTTTCCCGACTGGAAAGCGGGCAGTGAGCGC
AACGCAATTAATGTGAGTTAGCTCACTCATTAGGCACCCCAGGCTTTACACTTTATGCTTCCGGCTCGTA
TGTTGTGTGGAATTGTGAGCGGATAACAATTTCACACAGGAAACAGCTATGACCATGATTACGCCAAGCG
CGCAATTAACCCTCACTAAAGGGAACAAAAGCTGGAGCTGCAAGCTTAATGTAGTCTTATGCAATACTCT
TGTAGTCTTGCAACATGGTAACGATGAGTTAGCAACATGCCTTACAAGGAGAGAAAAAGCACCGTGCATG
CCGATTGGTGGAAGTAAGGTGGTACGATCGTGCCTTATTAGGAAGGCAACAGACGGGTCTGACATGGATT
GGACGAACCACTGAATTGCCGCATTGCAGAGATATTGTATTTAAGTGCCTAGCTCGATACAATAAACGGG
TCTCTCTGGTTAGACCAGATCTGAGCCTGGGAGCTCTCTGGCTAACTAGGGAACCCACTGCTTAAGCCTC
AATAAAGCTTGCCTTGAGTGCTTCAAGTAGTGTGTGCCCGTCTGTTGTGTGACTCTGGTAACTAGAGATC
CCTCAGACCCTTTTAGTCAGTGTGGAAAATCTCTAGCAGTGGCGCCCGAACAGGGACCTGAAAGCGAAAG
GGAAACCAGAGCTCTCTCGACGCAGGACTCGGCTTGCTGAAGCGCGCACGGCAAGAGGCGAGGGGCGGCG
ACTGGTGAGTACGCCAAAAATTTTGACTAGCGGAGGCTAGAAGGAGAGAGATGGGTGCGAGAGCGTCAGT
ATTAAGCGGGGGAGAATTAGATCGCGATGGGAAAAAATTCGGTTAAGGCCAGGGGGAAAGAAAAAATATA
AATTAAAACATATAGTATGGGCAAGCAGGGAGCTAGAACGATTCGCAGTTAATCCTGGCCTGTTAGAAAC
ATCAGAAGGCTGTAGACAAATACTGGGACAGCTACAACCATCCCTTCAGACAGGATCAGAAGAACTTAGA
TCATTATATAATACAGTAGCAACCCTCTATTGTGTGCATCAAAGGATAGAGATAAAAGACACCAAGGAAG
CTTTAGACAAGATAGAGGAAGAGCAAAACAAAAGTAAGACCACCGCACAGCAAGCGGCCGCTGATCTTCA
GACCTGGAGGAGGAGATATGAGGGACAATTGGAGAAGTGAATTATATAAATATAAAGTAGTAAAAATTGA
ACCATTAGGAGTAGCACCCACCAAGGCAAAGAGAAGAGTGGTGCAGAGAGAAAAAAGAGCAGTGGGAATA
GGAGCTTTGTTCCTTGGGTTCTTGGGAGCAGCAGGAAGCACTATGGGCGCAGCCTCAATGACGCTGACGG
TACAGGCCAGACAATTATTGTCTGGTATAGTGCAGCAGCAGAACAATTTGCTGAGGGCTATTGAGGCGCA
ACAGCATCTGTTGCAACTCACAGTCTGGGGCATCAAGCAGCTCCAGGCAAGAATCCTGGCTGTGGAAAGA
TACCTAAAGGATCAACAGCTCCTGGGGATTTGGGGTTGCTCTGGAAAACTCATTTGCACCACTGCTGTGC
CTTGGAATGCTAGTTGGAGTAATAAATCTCTGGAACAGATTTGGAATCACACGACCTGGATGGAGTGGGA
CAGAGAAATTAACAATTACACAAGCTTAATACACTCCTTAATTGAAGAATCGCAAAACCAGCAAGAAAAG
AATGAACAAGAATTATTGGAATTAGATAAATGGGCAAGTTTGTGGAATTGGTTTAACATAACAAATTGGC
TGTGGTATATAAAATTATTCATAATGATAGTAGGAGGCTTGGTAGGTTTAAGAATAGTTTTTGCTGTACT
TTCTATAGTGAATAGAGTTAGGCAGGGATATTCACCATTATCGTTTCAGACCCACCTCCCAACCCCGAGG
GGACCCAAAAGAAAAGGGGGGAGGGGATACCCCCTAGAGCCCCAGCTGGTTCTTTCCGCCTCAGAAGCCA
TAGAGCCCACCGCATCCCCAGCATGCCTGCTATTGTCTTCCCAATCCTCCCCCTTGCTGTCCTGCCCCAC
CCCACCCCCCAGAATAGAATGACACCTACTCAGACAATGCGATGCAATTTCCTCATTTTATTAGGAAAGG
ACAGTGGGAGTGGCACCTTCCAGGGTCAAGGAAGGCACGGGGGAGGGGCAAACAACAGATGGCTGGCAAC
TAGAAGGCACAGTCGAGGCTGATCAGCGAGCTCTAGCGTCGACTCTAGAACTGCTTTAATTCTTGTAACT
GATTTATTTCAGGTTTATATATTCTACCTTTCAATCACCAAACTTCTGTTCTTAGGTTTCTAAAAAAATA
GTCACTTTTCGAAAGCAGAAAAGGAAAGATATATATATTTAATATATAAAAGAAAAATGCTAAATCTGAC
ATTATATTCTTAAAAACATTCCATTTATTTACAGATGTATAAAAAGGCGAATTATTGGTCTACCGAGATC
ATGCTTCTTATGGTATTAGGGTGAGAGCTCACTGTCCTCCAGGTTCCTCAACTCCTCTCACTCAACTTCA
CCTTTCATAATCACACATGTAATATTCATAGATCAGTTTCCCCTAGGGTAAGGTTAATGGGTAGCTAGCG
CTAAACAACTAGAATTACACGGCGATCTTGCCGCCCTTCTTGGCCTTAATGAGAATCTCGCGGATCTTGC
GGGCGTCCAACTTGCCGGTCAGTCCTTTAGGCACCTCGTCCACGAACACAACACCACCGCGCAGCTTCTT
GGCGGTTGTAACCTGGCTGGCCACATAGTCCACGATCTCCTTCTCGGTCATGGTTTTACCGTGTTCCAGC
ACGACGACTGCGGCGGGCAGCTCGCCGGCATCGTCGTCGGGCAGGCCGGCGACCCCGGCGTCGAAGATGT
TGGGGTGTTGCAGCAGGATGCTCTCCAGTTCGGCTGGGGCTACCTGGTAGCCCTTGTATTTGATCAGGCT
CTTCAGCCGGTCCACGATGAAGAAGTGCTCGTCCTCGTCCCAGTAGGCGATGTCGCCGCTGTGCAGCCAG
CCGTCCTTGTCGATGAGAGCGTTTGTAGCCTCGGGGTTGTTAACGTAGCCGCTCATGATCATGGGGCCAC
GGACGCACAGCTCGCCGCGCTGGTTCACACCCAGTGTCTTACCGGTGTCCAAGTCCACCACCTTAGCCTC
GAAGAAGGGCACCACCTTGCCTACTGCGCCAGGCTTGTCGTCCCCTTCGGGGGTGATCAGAATGGCGCTG
GTTGTTTCTGTCAGGCCGTAGCCCTGGCGGATGCCTGGTAGGTGGAAGCGTTTGGCCACGGCCTCACCTA
CCTCCTTGCTGAGCGGCGCCCCGCCGCTGGCGATCTCGTGCAAGTTGCTTAGGTCGTACTTGTCGATGAG
AGTGCTCTTAGCGAAGAAGCTAAATAGTGTGGGCACCAGCAGGGCAGATTGAATCTTATAGTCTTGCAAG
CTGCGCAAGAATAGCTCCTCCTCGAAGCGGTACATGAGCACGACCCGAAAGCCGCAGATCAAGTAGCCCA
GCGTGGTGAACATGCCGAAGCCGTGGTGAAATGGCACCACGCTGAGGATAGCGGTGTCGGGGATGATCTG
GTTGCCGAAGATGGGGTCGCGGGCATGACTGAATCGGACACAAGCGGTGCGGTGCGGTAGGGCTACGCCC
TTGGGCAATCCGGTACTGCCACTACTGTTCATGATCAGGGCGATGGTTTTGTCCCGGTCGAAGCTCTCGG
GCACGAAGTCGTACTCGTTGAAGCCGGGTGGCAAATGGGAAGTCACGAAGGTGTACATGCTTTGGAAGCC
CTGGTAGTCGGTCTTGCTATCCATGATGATGATCTTTTGTATGATCGGTAGCTTCTTTTGCACGTTGAGG
ATCTTTTGCAGCCCTTTCTTGCTCACGAATACGACGGTGGGCTGGCTGATGCCCATGCTGTTCAGCAGCT
CGCGCTCGTTGTAGATGTCGTTAGCTGGGGCCACAGCCACACCGATGAACAGGGCACCCAACACGGGCAT
GAAGAACTGCAAGCTATTCTCGCTGCACACCACGATCCGATGGTTTGTATTCAGCCCATAGCGCTTCATA
GCTTCTGCCAGCCGAACGCTCATCTCGAAGTACTCGGCGTAGGTAATGTCCACCTCGATATGTGCGTCGG
TAAAGGCGATGGTGCCGGGCACCAGGGCGTAGCGCTTCATGGCTTTGTGCAGCTGCTCGCCGGCGGTCCC
GTCTTCGAGTGGGTAGAATGGCGCTGGGCCCTTCTTAATGTTTTTGGCATCTTCCATGGATCCTTAAGCG
GGTCGCTGCAGGGTCGCTCGGTGTTCGAGGCCACACGCGTCACCTTAATATGCGAAGTGGACCTGGGACC
GCGCCGCCCCGACTGCATCTGCGTGTTCGAATTCGCCAATGACAAGACGCTGGGCGGGGTTTGTGTCATC
ATAGAACTAAAGACATGCAAATATATTTCTTCCGGGGACACCGCCAGCAAACGCGAGCAACGGGCCACGG
GGATGAAGCAGCTGCGCCACTCCCTGAAGCTCCTGCAGTCCCTCGCGCCTCCGGGTGACAAGATAGTGTA
CCTGTGCCCCGTCCTGGTGTTTGTCGCCCAACGGACGCTCCGCGTCAGCCGCGTGACCCGGCTCGTCCCG
CAGAAGGTCTCCGGTAATATCACCGCAGTCGTGCGGATGCTCCAGAGCCTGTCCACGTATACGGTCCCCA
TGGAGCCTAGGACCCAGCGAGCCCGTCGCCGCCGCGGCGGCGCCGCCCGGGGGTCTGCGAGCAGACCGAA
AAGGTCACACTCTGGGGCGCGCGACCCGCCCGAGTCAGCGGCCCGCCAGTTACCACCCGCCGACCAAACC
CCCGCCTCCACGGAGGGCGGGGGGGTGCTTAAGAGGATCGCGGCGCTCTTCTGCGTGCCCGTGGCCACCA
AGACCAAACCCCGAGCCGCCTCCGAATGAGAGTGTTTCGTTCCTTCCCCCTCCCCCCGCGTCAGACAAAC
CCTAACCACCGCTTAAGCGGCCCCCGCGAGGTCCGAAGACTCATTTCAATTCTACCGGGTAGGGGAGGCG
CTTTTCCCAAGGCAGTCTGGAGCATGCGCTTTAGCAGCCCCGCTGGGCACTTGGCGCTACACAAGTGGCC
TCTGGCCTCGCACACATTCCACATCCACCGGTAGGCGCCAACCGGCTCCGTTCTTTGGTGGCCCCTTCGC
GCCACCTTCTACTCCTCCCCTAGTCAGGAAGTTCCCCCCCGCCCCGCAGCTCGCGTCGTGCAGGACGTGA
CAAATGGAAGTAGCACGTCTCACTAGTCTCGTGCAGATGGACAGCACCGCTGAGCAATGGAAGCGGGTAG
GCCTTTGGGGCAGCGGCCAATAGCAGCTTTGCTCCTTCGCTTTCTGGGCTCAGAGGCTGGGAAGGGGTGG
GTCCGGGGGCGGGCTCAGGGGCGGGCTCAGGGGCGGGGCGGGCGCCCGAAGGTCCTCCGGAGGCCCGGCA
TTCTGCACGCTTCAAAAGCGCACGTCTGCCGCGCTGTTCTCCTCTTCCTCATCTCCGGGCCTTTCGACCT
GCAGCCCAAGCTTACCATGACCGAGTACAAGCCCACGGTGCGCCTCGCCACCCGCGACGACGTCCCCAGG
GCCGTACGCACCCTCGCCGCCGCGTTCGCCGACTACCCCGCCACGCGCCACACCGTCGATCCGGACCGCC
ACATCGAGCGGGTCACCGAGCTGCAAGAACTCTTCCTCACGCGCGTCGGGCTCGACATCGGCAAGGTGTG
GGTCGCGGACGACGGCGCCGCGGTGGCGGTCTGGACCACGCCGGAGAGCGTCGAAGCGGGGGCGGTGTTC
GCCGAGATCGGCCCGCGCATGGCCGAGTTGAGCGGTTCCCGGCTGGCCGCGCAGCAACAGATGGAAGGCC
TCCTGGCGCCGCACCGGCCCAAGGAGCCCGCGTGGTTCCTGGCCACCGTCGGCGTCTCGCCCGACCACCA
GGGCAAGGGTCTGGGCAGCGCCGTCGTGCTCCCCGGAGTGGAGGCGGCCGAGCGCGCCGGGGTGCCCGCC
TTCCTGGAGACCTCCGCGCCCCGCAACCTCCCCTTCTACGAGCGGCTCGGCTTCACCGTCACCGCCGACG
TCGAGGTGCCCGAAGGACCGCGCACCTGGTGCATGACCCGCAAGCCCGGTGCCTGACGCCCGCCCCACGA
CCCGCAGCGCCCGACCGAAAGGAGCGCACGACCCCATGCATCTCGAGGGCCCGGTACCTTTAAGACCAAT
GACTTACAAGGCAGCTGTAGATCTTAGCCACTTTTTAAAAGAAAAGGGGGGACTGGAAGGGCTAGCTCAC
TCCCAACGAAGACAAGATCTGCTTTTTGCTTGTACTGGGTCTCTCTGGTTAGACCAGATCTGAGCCTGGG
AGCTCTCTGGCTGCCTAGGGAACCCACTGCTTAAGCCTCAATAAAGCTTGCCTTGAGTGCTTCAAGTAGT
GTGTGCCCGTCTGTTGTGTGACTCTGGTAACTAGAGATCCCTCAGACCCTTTTAGTCAGTGTGGAAAATC
TCTAGCAGTAGTAGTTCATGTCATCTTATTATTCAGTATTTATAACTTGCAAAGAAATGAATATCAGAGA
GTGAGAGGAACTTGTTTATTGCAGCTTATAATGGTTACAAATAAAGCAATAGCATCACAAATTTCACAAA
TAAAGCATTTTTTTCACTGCATTCTAGTTGTGGTTTGTCCAAACTCATCAATGTATCTTATCATGTCTGG
CTCTAGCTATCCCGCCCCTAACTCCGCCCAGTTCCGCCCATTCTCCGCCCCATGGCTGACTAATTTTTTT
TATTTATGCAGAGGCCGAGGCCGCCTCGGCCTCTGAGCTATTCCAGAAGTAGTGAGGAGGCTTTTTTGGA
GGCCTAGGCTTTTGCGTCGAGACGTACCCAATTCGCCCTATAGTGAGTCGTATTACGCGCGCTCACTGGC
CGTCGTTTTACAACGTCGTGACTGGGAAAACCCTGGCGTTACCCAACTTAATCGCCTTGCAGCACATCCC
CCTTTCGCCAGCTGGCGTAATAGCGAAGAGGCCCGCACCGATCGCCCTTCCCAACAGTTGCGCAGCCTGA
ATGGCGAATGGCGCG
[124 nt withheld, positions 9116-9239]
C
[91 nt withheld, positions 9241-9331]
A
[49 nt withheld, positions 9333-9381]
CCTTTGACGTTGGAGTCCACGTTCTTT
[37 nt withheld, positions 9409-9445]
ACCCTATCTCGGTCTATTCTTTTGATTTATAAGGGATTTTGCCGATTTCGGCCTATTGGTTAAAAAATGA
GCTGATTTAACAAAAATTTAACGCGAATTTTAACAAAATATTAACGTTTACAATTTCC
Features (pLannotate 1.2.2; 27 found; start..end, strand, type, name):
     27..131     +  promoter       AmpR promoter: bla
    132..992     +  CDS            AmpR: β-lactamase; bla; confers resistance to ampicillin, carbenicillin, and related antibiotics
   1163..1751    +  rep_origin     ori: high-copy-number ColE1/pMB1/pBR322/pUC origin of replication
   1934..2026    +  CDS            lacI (fragment): lac repressor; lacI; The lac repressor binds to the lac operator to inhibit transcription in E. coli. This inhibition can be relieved by adding lactose or isopropyl-β-D-thiogalactopyranoside (IPTG).
   2039..2060    +  protein_bind   CAP binding site: CAP binding activates transcription in the presence of cAMP. E. coli catabolite activator protein
   2075..2105    +  promoter       lac promoter: promoter for the E. coli lac operon
   2113..2129    +  protein_bind   lac operator: The lac repressor binds to the lac operator to inhibit transcription in E. coli. This inhibition can be relieved by adding lactose or isopropyl-β-D-thiogalactopyranoside (IPTG). lac repressor encoded by lacI
   2174..2192    +  promoter       T3 promoter: promoter for bacteriophage T3 RNA polymerase
   2220..2441    +  promoter       RSV promoter: Rous sarcoma virus enhancer/promoter
   2448..2628    +  LTR            5' LTR (truncated): truncated 5' long terminal repeat (LTR) from HIV-1
   2672..2797    +  misc_feature   HIV-1 Ψ: packaging signal of human immunodeficiency virus type 1
   2781..3144    +  CDS            HIV-1 gag (fragment): gag protein from human immunodeficiency virus 1; gag
   3239..3575    +  ncRNA          RRE: Accession: RF00036 - HIV Rev response element
   3900..3926    +  CDS            Rev (fragment): human immunodeficiency virus 1 (HIV-1) Rev protein; rev; enhances nuclear export of unspliced and incompletely spliced viral mRNAs
   3963..3984    -  promoter       SV40 promoter (fragment): SV40 enhancer and early promoter
   3988..4212    -  polyA_signal   bGH poly(A) signal: bovine growth hormone polyadenylation signal
   4635..6287    -  CDS            luciferase: firefly luciferase synthetic luc2 version of the luciferase gene
   6294..7045    -  promoter       HSV TK promoter: herpes simplex virus thymidine kinase promoter
   7057..7556    +  promoter       PGK promoter: mouse phosphoglycerate kinase 1 promoter
   7577..8176    +  CDS            PuroR: puromycin N-acetyltransferase; pac from Streptomyces alboniger; confers resistance to puromycin
   8244..8312    +  CDS            nef (fragment): NEF_HV1Z2 - Experimental evidence at protein level: Swiss-Prot protein existence level 1. Extracellular Nef protein targets CD4(+) T-lymphocytes for apoptosis by interacting with CXCR4 surface receptors. From Human immunodeficiency virus type 1 group M subtype D (isolate Z2/CDC-Z34) (HIV-1).
   8314..8547    +  LTR            3' LTR (ΔU3): self-inactivating 3' long terminal repeat (LTR) from HIV-1
   8619..8740    +  polyA_signal   SV40 poly(A) signal: SV40 polyadenylation signal
   8759..8894    +  rep_origin     SV40 ori: SV40 origin of replication
   8927..8945    -  promoter       T7 promoter: promoter for bacteriophage T7 RNA polymerase
   8953..9108    +  CDS            lacZα (fragment): LacZα fragment of β-galactosidase; lacZ fragment
   9116..9571    +  rep_origin     f1 ori (sequence partly withheld): f1 bacteriophage origin of replication; arrow indicates direction of (+) strand synthesis
