>Addgene plasmid #122280 | pLenti-TK-Firefly-cjMGA | addgene full sequence | sequence record 237180 | Addgene NGS Result
CGGGGGGAGGGGGAAGGAACGAAACACTCTCATTCGGAGGCGGCTCGGGGTTTGGTCTTGGTGGCCACGG
GCACGCAGAAGAGCGCCGCGATCCTCTTAAGCACCCCCCCGCCCTCCGTGGAGGCGGGGGTTTGGTCGGC
GGGTGGTAACTGGCGGGCCGCTGACTCGGGCGGGTCGCGCGCCCCAGAGTGTGACCTTTTCGGTCTGCTC
GCAGACCCCCGGGCGGCGCCGCCGCGGCGGCGACGGGCTCGCTGGGTCCTAGGCTCCATGGGGACCGTAT
ACGTGGACAGGCTCTGGAGCATCCGCACGACTGCGGTGATATTACCGGAGACCTTCTGCGGGACGAGCCG
GGTCACGCGGCTGACGCGGAGCGTCCGTTGGGCGACAAACACCAGGACGGGGCACAGGTACACTATCTTG
TCACCCGGAGGCGCGAGGGACTGCAGGAGCTTCAGGGAGTGGCGCAGCTGCTTCATCCCCGTGGCCCGTT
GCTCGCGTTTGCTGGCGGTGTCCCCGGAAGAAATATATTTGCATGTCTTTAGTTCTATGATGACACAAAC
CCCGCCCAGCGTCTTGTCATTGGCGAATTCGAACACGCAGATGCAGTCGGGGCGGCGCGGTCCCAGGTCC
ACTTCGCATATTAAGGTGACGCGTGTGGCCTCGAACACCGAGCGACCCTGCAGCGACCCGCTTAAGGATC
CATGGAAGATGCCAAAAACATTAAGAAGGGCCCAGCGCCATTCTACCCACTCGAAGACGGGACCGCCGGC
GAGCAGCTGCACAAAGCCATGAAGCGCTACGCCCTGGTGCCCGGCACCATCGCCTTTACCGACGCACATA
TCGAGGTGGACATTACCTACGCCGAGTACTTCGAGATGAGCGTTCGGCTGGCAGAAGCTATGAAGCGCTA
TGGGCTGAATACAAACCATCGGATCGTGGTGTGCAGCGAGAATAGCTTGCAGTTCTTCATGCCCGTGTTG
GGTGCCCTGTTCATCGGTGTGGCTGTGGCCCCAGCTAACGACATCTACAACGAGCGCGAGCTGCTGAACA
GCATGGGCATCAGCCAGCCCACCGTCGTATTCGTGAGCAAGAAAGGGCTGCAAAAGATCCTCAACGTGCA
AAAGAAGCTACCGATCATACAAAAGATCATCATCATGGATAGCAAGACCGACTACCAGGGCTTCCAAAGC
ATGTACACCTTCGTGACTTCCCATTTGCCACCCGGCTTCAACGAGTACGACTTCGTGCCCGAGAGCTTCG
ACCGGGACAAAACCATCGCCCTGATCATGAACAGTAGTGGCAGTACCGGATTGCCCAAGGGCGTAGCCCT
ACCGCACCGCACCGCTTGTGTCCGATTCAGTCATGCCCGCGACCCCATCTTCGGCAACCAGATCATCCCC
GACACCGCTATCCTCAGCGTGGTGCCATTTCACCACGGCTTCGGCATGTTCACCACGCTGGGCTACTTGA
TCTGCGGCTTTCGGGTCGTGCTCATGTACCGCTTCGAGGAGGAGCTATTCTTGCGCAGCTTGCAAGACTA
TAAGATTCAATCTGCCCTGCTGGTGCCCACACTATTTAGCTTCTTCGCTAAGAGCACTCTCATCGACAAG
TACGACCTAAGCAACTTGCACGAGATCGCCAGCGGCGGGGCGCCGCTCAGCAAGGAGGTAGGTGAGGCCG
TGGCCAAACGCTTCCACCTACCAGGCATCCGCCAGGGCTACGGCCTGACAGAAACAACCAGCGCCATTCT
GATCACCCCCGAAGGGGACGACAAGCCTGGCGCAGTAGGCAAGGTGGTGCCCTTCTTCGAGGCTAAGGTG
GTGGACTTGGACACCGGTAAGACACTGGGTGTGAACCAGCGCGGCGAGCTGTGCGTCCGTGGCCCCATGA
TCATGAGCGGCTACGTTAACAACCCCGAGGCTACAAACGCTCTCATCGACAAGGACGGCTGGCTGCACAG
CGGCGACATCGCCTACTGGGACGAGGACGAGCACTTCTTCATCGTGGACCGGCTGAAGAGCCTGATCAAA
TACAAGGGCTACCAGGTAGCCCCAGCCGAACTGGAGAGCATCCTGCTGCAACACCCCAACATCTTCGACG
CCGGGGTCGCCGGCCTGCCCGACGACGATGCCGGCGAGCTGCCCGCCGCAGTCGTCGTGCTGGAACACGG
TAAAACCATGACCGAGAAGGAGATCGTGGACTATGTGGCCAGCCAGGTTACAACCGCCAAGAAGCTGCGC
GGTGGTGTTGTGTTCGTGGACGAGGTGCCTAAAGGACTGACCGGCAAGTTGGACGCCCGCAAGATCCGCG
AGATTCTCATTAAGGCCAAGAAGGGCGGCAAGATCGCCGTGTAATTCTAGTTGTTTAGCGCTAGCTACCC
ATTAACCTTACCCTAGGGGAAACTGATCTATGAATATTACATGTGTGATTATGAAAGGTGAAGTTGAGTG
AGAGGAGTTGAGGAACCTGGAGGACAGTGAGCTCTCACCCTAATACCATAAGAAGCATGATCTCGGTAGA
CCAATAATTCGCCTTTTTATACATCTGTAAATAAATGGAATGTTTTTAAGAATATAATGTCAGATTTAGC
ATTTTTCTTTTATATATTAAATATATATATCTTTCCTTTTCTGCTTTCGAAAAGTGACTATTTTTTTAGA
AACCTAAGAACAGAAGTTTGGTGATTGAAAGGTAGAATATATAAACCTGAAATAAATCAGTTACAAGAAT
TAAAGCAGTTCTAGAGTCGACGCTAGAGCTCGCTGATCAGCCTCGACTGTGCCTTCTAGTTGCCAGCCAT
CTGTTGTTTGCCCCTCCCCCGTGCCTTCCTTGACCCTGGAAGGTGCCACTCCCACTGTCCTTTCCTAATA
AAATGAGGAAATTGCATCGCATTGTCTGAGTAGGTGTCATTCTATTCTGGGGGGTGGGGTGGGGCAGGAC
AGCAAGGGGGAGGATTGGGAAGACAATAGCAGGCATGCTGGGGATGCGGTGGGCTCTATGGCTTCTGAGG
CGGAAAGAACCAGCTGGGGCTCTAGGGGGTATCCCCTCCCCCCTTTTCTTTTGGGTCCCCTCGGGGTTGG
GAGGTGGGTCTGAAACGATAATGGTGAATATCCCTGCCTAACTCTATTCACTATAGAAAGTACAGCAAAA
ACTATTCTTAAACCTACCAAGCCTCCTACTATCATTATGAATAATTTTATATACCACAGCCAATTTGTTA
TGTTAAACCAATTCCACAAACTTGCCCATTTATCTAATTCCAATAATTCTTGTTCATTCTTTTCTTGCTG
GTTTTGCGATTCTTCAATTAAGGAGTGTATTAAGCTTGTGTAATTGTTAATTTCTCTGTCCCACTCCATC
CAGGTCGTGTGATTCCAAATCTGTTCCAGAGATTTATTACTCCAACTAGCATTCCAAGGCACAGCAGTGG
TGCAAATGAGTTTTCCAGAGCAACCCCAAATCCCCAGGAGCTGTTGATCCTTTAGGTATCTTTCCACAGC
CAGGATTCTTGCCTGGAGCTGCTTGATGCCCCAGACTGTGAGTTGCAACAGATGCTGTTGCGCCTCAATA
GCCCTCAGCAAATTGTTCTGCTGCTGCACTATACCAGACAATAATTGTCTGGCCTGTACCGTCAGCGTCA
TTGACGCTGCGCCCATAGTGCTTCCTGCTGCTCCCAAGAACCCAAGGAACAAAGCTCCTATTCCCACTGC
TCTTTTTTCTCTCTGCACCACTCTTCTCTTTGCCTTGGTGGGTGCTACTCCTAATGGTTCAATTTTTACT
ACTTTATATTTATATAATTCACTTCTCCAATTGTCCCTCATATCTCCTCCTCCAGGTCTGAAGATCAGCG
GCCGCTTGCTGTGCGGTGGTCTTACTTTTGTTTTGCTCTTCCTCTATCTTGTCTAAAGCTTCCTTGGTGT
CTTTTATCTCTATCCTTTGATGCACACAATAGAGGGTTGCTACTGTATTATATAATGATCTAAGTTCTTC
TGATCCTGTCTGAAGGGATGGTTGTAGCTGTCCCAGTATTTGTCTACAGCCTTCTGATGTTTCTAACAGG
CCAGGATTAACTGCGAATCGTTCTAGCTCCCTGCTTGCCCATACTATATGTTTTAATTTATATTTTTTCT
TTCCCCCTGGCCTTAACCGAATTTTTTCCCATCGCGATCTAATTCTCCCCCGCTTAATACTGACGCTCTC
GCACCCATCTCTCTCCTTCTAGCCTCCGCTAGTCAAAATTTTTGGCGTACTCACCAGTCGCCGCCCCTCG
CCTCTTGCCGTGCGCGCTTCAGCAAGCCGAGTCCTGCGTCGAGAGAGCTCCTCTGGTTTCCCTTTCGCTT
TCAAGTCCCTGTTCGGGCGCCACTGCTAGAGATTTTCCACACTGACTAAAAGGGTCTGAGGGATCTCTAG
TTACCAGAGTCACACAACAGACGGGCACACACTACTTGAAGCACTCAAGGCAAGCTTTATTGAGGCTTAA
GCAGTGGGTTCCCTAGTTAGCCAGAGAGCTCCCAGGCTCAGATCTGGTCTAACCAGAGAGACCCGTTTAT
GTATCGAGCTAGGCACTTAAATACAATATCTCTGCAATGCGGCAATTCAGTGGTTCGTCCAATCCATGTC
AGACCCGTCTGTTGCCTTCCTAATAAGGCACGATCGTACCACCTTACTTCCACCAATCGGCATGCACGGT
GCTTTTTCTCTCCTTGTAAGGCATGTTGCTAACTCATCGTTACCATGTTGCAAGACTACAAGAGTATTGC
ATAAGACTACATTAAGCTTGCAGCTCCAGCTTTTGTTCCCTTTAGTGAGGGTTAATTGCGCGCTTGGCGT
AATCATGGTCATAGCTGTTTCCTGTGTGAAATTGTTATCCGCTCACAATTCCACACAACATACGAGCCGG
AAGCATAAAGTGTAAAGCCTGGGGTGCCTAATGAGTGAGCTAACTCACATTAATTGCGTTGCGCTCACTG
CCCGCTTTCCAGTCGGGAAACCTGTCGTGCCAGCTGCATTAATGAATCGGCCAACGCGCGGGGAGAGGCG
GTTTGCGTATTGGGCGCTCTTCCGCTTCCTCGCTCACTGACTCGCTGCGCTCGGTCGTTCGGCTGCGGCG
AGCGGTATCAGCTCACTCAAAGGCGGTAATACGGTTATCCACAGAATCAGGGGATAACGCAGGAAAGAAC
ATGTGAGCAAAAGGCCAGCAAAAGGCCAGGAACCGTAAAAAGGCCGCGTTGCTGGCGTTTTTCCATAGGC
TCCGCCCCCCTGACGAGCATCACAAAAATCGACGCTCAAGTCAGAGGTGGCGAAACCCGACAGGACTATA
AAGATACCAGGCGTTTCCCCCTGGAAGCTCCCTCGTGCGCTCTCCTGTTCCGACCCTGCCGCTTACCGGA
TACCTGTCCGCCTTTCTCCCTTCGGGAAGCGTGGCGCTTTCTCATAGCTCACGCTGTAGGTATCTCAGTT
CGGTGTAGGTCGTTCGCTCCAAGCTGGGCTGTGTGCACGAACCCCCCGTTCAGCCCGACCGCTGCGCCTT
ATCCGGTAACTATCGTCTTGAGTCCAACCCGGTAAGACACGACTTATCGCCACTGGCAGCAGCCACTGGT
AACAGGATTAGCAGAGCGAGGTATGTAGGCGGTGCTACAGAGTTCTTGAAGTGGTGGCCTAACTACGGCT
ACACTAGAAGAACAGTATTTGGTATCTGCGCTCTGCTGAAGCCAGTTACCTTCGGAAAAAGAGTTGGTAG
CTCTTGATCCGGCAAACAAACCACCGCTGGTAGCGGTGGTTTTTTTGTTTGCAAGCAGCAGATTACGCGC
AGAAAAAAAGGATCTCAAGAAGATCCTTTGATCTTTTCTACGGGGTCTGACGCTCAGTGGAACGAAAACT
CACGTTAAGGGATTTTGGTCATGAGATTATCAAAAAGGATCTTCACCTAGATCCTTTTAAATTAAAAATG
AAGTTTTAAATCAATCTAAAGTATATATGAGTAAACTTGGTCTGACAGTTACCAATGCTTAATCAGTGAG
GCACCTATCTCAGCGATCTGTCTATTTCGTTCATCCATAGTTGCCTGACTCCCCGTCGTGTAGATAACTA
CGATACGGGAGGGCTTACCATCTGGCCCCAGTGCTGCAATGATACCGCGAGACCCACGCTCACCGGCTCC
AGATTTATCAGCAATAAACCAGCCAGCCGGAAGGGCCGAGCGCAGAAGTGGTCCTGCAACTTTATCCGCC
TCCATCCAGTCTATTAATTGTTGCCGGGAAGCTAGAGTAAGTAGTTCGCCAGTTAATAGTTTGCGCAACG
TTGTTGCCATTGCTACAGGCATCGTGGTGTCACGCTCGTCGTTTGGTATGGCTTCATTCAGCTCCGGTTC
CCAACGATCAAGGCGAGTTACATGATCCCCCATGTTGTGCAAAAAAGCGGTTAGCTCCTTCGGTCCTCCG
ATCGTTGTCAGAAGTAAGTTGGCCGCAGTGTTATCACTCATGGTTATGGCAGCACTGCATAATTCTCTTA
CTGTCATGCCATCCGTAAGATGCTTTTCTGTGACTGGTGAGTACTCAACCAAGTCATTCTGAGAATAGTG
TATGCGGCGACCGAGTTGCTCTTGCCCGGCGTCAATACGGGATAATACCGCGCCACATAGCAGAACTTTA
AAAGTGCTCATCATTGGAAAACGTTCTTCGGGGCGAAAACTCTCAAGGATCTTACCGCTGTTGAGATCCA
GTTCGATGTAACCCACTCGTGCACCCAACTGATCTTCAGCATCTTTTACTTTCACCAGCGTTTCTGGGTG
AGCAAAAACAGGAAGGCAAAATGCCGCAAAAAAGGGAATAAGGGCGACACGGAAATGTTGAATACTCATA
CTCTTCCTTTTTCAATATTATTGAAGCATTTATCAGGGTTATTGTCTCATGAGCGGATACATATTTGAAT
GTATTTAGAAAAATAAACAAATAGGGGTTCCGCGCACATTTCCCCGAAAAGTGCCACCTAAATTGTAAGC
GTTAATATTTTGTTAAAATTCGCGTTAAATTTTTGTTAAATCAGCTCATTTTTTAACCAATAGGCCGAAA
TCGGCAAAATCCCTTATAAATCAAAAGAATAGACCGAGATAGGGT
[37 nt withheld, positions 7116-7152]
AAAGAACGTGGACTCCAACGTCAAAGG
[49 nt withheld, positions 7180-7228]
T
[91 nt withheld, positions 7230-7320]
G
[124 nt withheld, positions 7322-7445]
CCCATTCGCCATTCAGGCTGCGCAACTGTTGGGAAGGGCGATCGGTGCGGGCCTCTTCGCTATTACGCCA
GCTGGCGAAAGGGGGATGTGCTGCAAGGCGATTAAGTTGGGTAACGCCAGGGTTTTCCCAGTCACGACGT
TGTAAAACGACGGCCAGTGAGCGCGCGTAATACGACTCACTATAGGGCGAATTGGGTACGTCCCTAGGCC
TCCAAAAAAGCCTCCTCACTACTTCTGGAATAGCTCAGAGGCCGAGGCGGCCTCGGCCTCTGCATAAATA
AAAAAAATTAGTCAGCCATGGGGCGGAGAATGGGCGGAACTGGGCGGAGTTAGGGGCGGGATGGGCGGAG
TTAGGGGCGGGATAGCTAGAGCCAGACATGATAAGATACATTGATGAGTTTGGACAAACCACAACTAGAA
TGCAGTGAAAAAAATGCTTTATTTGTGAAATTTGTGATGCTATTGCTTTATTTGTAACCATTATAAGCTG
CAATAAACAAGTTCCTCTCACTCTCTGATATTCATTTCTTTGCAAGTTATAAATACTGAATAATAAGATG
ACATGAACTACTACTGCTAGAGATTTTCCACACTGACTAAAAGGGTCTGAGGGATCTCTAGTTACCAGAG
TCACACAACAGACGGGCACACACTACTTGAAGCACTCAAGGCAAGCTTTATTGAGGCTTAAGCAGTGGGT
TCCCTAGTTAGCCAGAGAGCTCCCAGGCTCAGATCTGGTCTAACCAGAGAGACCCAGTACAAGCAAAAAG
CAGATCTTGTCTTCGTTGGGAGTGAGCTAGCCCTTCCAGTCCCCCCTTTTCTTTTAAAAAGTGGCTAAGA
TCTACAGCTGCCTTGTAAGTCATTGGTCTTAAAGGTACCGGGCCCTCGAGATGCATGGGGTCGTGCGCTC
CTTTCGGTCGGGCGCTGCGGGTCGTGGGGCGGGCGTCAGGCACCGGGCTTGCGGGTCATGCACCAGGTGC
GCGGTCCTTCGGGCACCTCGACGTCGGCGGTGACGGTGAAGCCGAGCCGCTCGTAGAAGGGGAGGTTGCG
GGGCGCGGAGGTCTCCAGGAAGGCGGGCACCCCGGCGCGCTCGGCCGCCTCCACTCCGGGGAGCACGACG
GCGCTGCCCAGACCCTTGCCCTGGTGGTCGGGCGAGACGCCGACGGTGGCCAGGAACCACGCGGGCTCCT
TGGGCCGGTGCGGCGCCAGGAGGCCTTCCATCTGTTGCTGCGCGGCCAGCCGGGAACCGCTCAACTCGGC
CATGCGCGGGCCGATCTCGGCGAACACCGCCCCCGCTTCGACGCTCTCCGGCGTGGTCCAGACCGCCACC
GCGGCGCCGTCGTCCGCGACCCACACCTTGCCGATGTCGAGCCCGACGCGCGTGAGGAAGAGTTCTTGCA
GCTCGGTGACCCGCTCGATGTGGCGGTCCGGATCGACGGTGTGGCGCGTGGCGGGGTAGTCGGCGAACGC
GGCGGCGAGGGTGCGTACGGCCCTGGGGACGTCGTCGCGGGTGGCGAGGCGCACCGTGGGCTTGTACTCG
GTCATGGTAAGCTTGGGCTGCAGGTCGAAAGGCCCGGAGATGAGGAAGAGGAGAACAGCGCGGCAGACGT
GCGCTTTTGAAGCGTGCAGAATGCCGGGCCTCCGGAGGACCTTCGGGCGCCCGCCCCGCCCCTGAGCCCG
CCCCTGAGCCCGCCCCCGGACCCACCCCTTCCCAGCCTCTGAGCCCAGAAAGCGAAGGAGCAAAGCTGCT
ATTGGCCGCTGCCCCAAAGGCCTACCCGCTTCCATTGCTCAGCGGTGCTGTCCATCTGCACGAGACTAGT
GAGACGTGCTACTTCCATTTGTCACGTCCTGCACGACGCGAGCTGCGGGGCGGGGGGGAACTTCCTGACT
AGGGGAGGAGTAGAAGGTGGCGCGAAGGGGCCACCAAAGAACGGAGCCGGTTGGCGCCTACCGGTGGATG
TGGAATGTGTGCGAGGCCAGAGGCCACTTGTGTAGCGCCAAGTGCCCAGCGGGGCTGCTAAAGCGCATGC
TCCAGACTGCCTTGGGAAAAGCGCCTCCCCTACCCGGTAGAATTGAAATGAGTCTTCGGACCTCGCGGGG
GCCGCTTAAGCGGTGGTTAGGGTTTGTCTGACG
Features (pLannotate 1.2.2; 27 found; start..end, strand, type, name):
    702..2354    +  CDS            luciferase: firefly luciferase synthetic luc2 version of the luciferase gene
   2777..3001    +  polyA_signal   bGH poly(A) signal: bovine growth hormone polyadenylation signal
   3005..3026    +  promoter       SV40 promoter (fragment): SV40 enhancer and early promoter
   3063..3089    -  CDS            Rev (fragment): human immunodeficiency virus 1 (HIV-1) Rev protein; rev; enhances nuclear export of unspliced and incompletely spliced viral mRNAs
   3466..3699    -  misc_feature   RRE: The Rev response element (RRE) of HIV-1 allows for Rev-dependent mRNA export from the nucleus to the cytoplasm.
   3845..4208    -  CDS            HIV-1 gag (fragment): gag protein from human immunodeficiency virus 1; gag
   4192..4317    -  misc_feature   HIV-1 Ψ: packaging signal of human immunodeficiency virus type 1
   4364..4544    -  LTR            5' LTR (truncated): truncated 5' long terminal repeat (LTR) from HIV-1
   4545..4771    -  promoter       RSV promoter: Rous sarcoma virus enhancer/promoter
   4799..4817    -  promoter       T3 promoter: promoter for bacteriophage T3 RNA polymerase
   4862..4878    -  protein_bind   lac operator: The lac repressor binds to the lac operator to inhibit transcription in E. coli. This inhibition can be relieved by adding lactose or isopropyl-β-D-thiogalactopyranoside (IPTG). lac repressor encoded by lacI
   4886..4916    -  promoter       lac promoter: promoter for the E. coli lac operon
   4931..4952    -  protein_bind   CAP binding site: CAP binding activates transcription in the presence of cAMP. E. coli catabolite activator protein
   4965..5057    -  CDS            lacI (fragment): lac repressor; lacI; The lac repressor binds to the lac operator to inhibit transcription in E. coli. This inhibition can be relieved by adding lactose or isopropyl-β-D-thiogalactopyranoside (IPTG).
   5240..5828    -  rep_origin     ori: high-copy-number ColE1/pMB1/pBR322/pUC origin of replication
   5999..6859    -  CDS            AmpR: β-lactamase; bla; confers resistance to ampicillin, carbenicillin, and related antibiotics
   6860..6964    -  promoter       AmpR promoter: bla
   7017..7445    -  rep_origin     f1 ori (sequence partly withheld): f1 bacteriophage origin of replication; arrow indicates direction of (+) strand synthesis
   7450..7605    -  CDS            lacZα (fragment): LacZα fragment of β-galactosidase; lacZ fragment
   7613..7631    +  promoter       T7 promoter: promoter for bacteriophage T7 RNA polymerase
   7652..7787    -  rep_origin     SV40 ori: SV40 origin of replication
   7827..7948    -  polyA_signal   SV40 poly(A) signal: SV40 polyadenylation signal
   8020..8200    -  LTR            5' LTR (truncated): truncated 5' long terminal repeat (LTR) from HIV-1
   8186..8323    -  CDS            nef (fragment): NEF_HV1LA - Experimental evidence at protein level: Swiss-Prot protein existence level 1. Extracellular Nef protein targets CD4(+) T-lymphocytes for apoptosis by interacting with CXCR4 surface receptors. From Human immunodeficiency virus type 1 group M subtype B (isolate Lai) (HIV-1).
   8391..8990    -  CDS            PuroR: puromycin N-acetyltransferase; pac from Streptomyces alboniger; confers resistance to puromycin
   9011..9510    -  promoter       PGK promoter: mouse phosphoglycerate kinase 1 promoter
   9522..695     +  promoter       HSV TK promoter (across the origin): herpes simplex virus thymidine kinase promoter
