[The description below was written by a language model from this plasmid's Addgene catalogue record and pLannotate feature annotations shown in this document.]
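Description:
pLenti-TK-Firefly-cjMGA is a third-generation-style, self-inactivating HIV-1 lentiviral transfer vector for stable expression of a firefly luciferase reporter in mammalian cells. It is built on pLenti-TK-Firefly-Control and totals about 9.6 kb. In bacteria it is maintained through a high-copy ColE1/pUC origin with ampicillin resistance, and it also carries an f1 origin and remnants of a lac/lacZα cloning region flanked by T3 and T7 promoters. The viral portion consists of an RSV promoter fused to a truncated 5' LTR, which drives Tat-independent genomic RNA synthesis. This is followed by the Ψ packaging signal with a gag fragment, the Rev response element for nuclear export of the unspliced genome, and a ΔU3 3' LTR followed by an SV40 poly(A) signal and SV40 origin.

Between the LTRs sit two divergently oriented cassettes. The mouse PGK promoter drives puromycin N-acetyltransferase in the sense orientation of the viral genome, allowing selection of transduced cells. The HSV thymidine kinase promoter, a modest-strength promoter, drives the synthetic luc2 firefly luciferase in the antisense orientation, terminated by its own bGH polyadenylation signal. The roughly 420 bp unannotated gap between the luciferase stop codon and the bGH signal matches the position of the 378 bp 3'UTR fragment of MGA from the common marmoset (Callithrix jacchus), cloned at a destroyed PmeI site and a retained XbaI site. The catalogue lists a click beetle as a source species for luciferase, whereas the annotation identifies luc2.

This arrangement places reporter output under the control of the MGA 3'UTR. Given the associated work on a viral adaptor that recruits miRNAs to target mRNAs, the construct presumably serves as a 3'UTR reporter for miRNA-mediated repression, compared against the parental control vector. The two sequence records agree in content and differ only in orientation, numbering and a few bases.
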