Addgene plasmid #122280: pLenti-TK-Firefly-cjMGA
Purpose: Lentiviral vector for stable expression of Firefly luciferase.
Depositing lab: Demián Cazalla. Depositing organization: University of Utah. Publication: Viral miRNA adaptor differentially recruits miRNAs to target mRNAs through alternative base-pairing. Gorbea C, Mosbruger T, Nix DA, Cazalla D. Elife. 2019 Sep 20;8. pii: 50530. doi: 10.7554/eLife.50530. PubMed 31538617.
Backbone
  Vector backbone: pLenti-TK-Firefly-Control
  Backbone size w/o insert (bp): 9199
  Total vector size (bp): 9573
  Vector type: Mammalian Expression, Lentiviral, Luciferase
  Selectable markers: Puromycin
Growth in bacteria
  Bacterial resistance: Ampicillin, 100 μg/mL
  Growth temperature: 37°C
  Growth strain: NEB Stable
  Copy number: High Copy
Gene/Insert 1
  Gene/Insert name: Firefly luciferase
  Species: Synthetic; Pyrophorus plagiophthalamus
  Insert size (bp): 1653
  GenBank ID: ACJ37466.1
Gene/Insert 2
  Gene/Insert name: cjMGA 3'UTR
  Species: Callithrix jacchus
  Insert size (bp): 378
  Cloning method: Restriction Enzyme; 5′ cloning site PmeI (destroyed during cloning); 3′ cloning site XbaI (not destroyed)
  Sequencing primers: 5′ CCTGACAGAAACAACCAGCGC; 3′ gGGGACCCaaaagaaaaggggggaGGGGATACCCCCTAGAGCCC
Terms and licenses: Academic/Nonprofit Terms; Industry Terms: Not Available to Industry
How to cite: pLenti-TK-Firefly-cjMGA was a gift from Demián Cazalla (Addgene plasmid # 122280 ; http://n2t.net/addgene:122280 ; RRID:Addgene_122280)
